>Addgene plasmid #32238 | LHP1472 - EDE1 | addgene partial sequence | sequence record 38135 | Lac_promoter
TAGTGGCGGCTTCTAGATCCCAGTTGCACTTTTCCAAGGCATTGTGCGCTTCTTCTTCAGTAAATCCCAT
GCCACTTAACTCCTCGACGGCTAGAGACTTTGGAGTAGTTGCAACCCCGCGGTTAACTATTGGACCTTTT
GACAAGCTAGCATCAACGATAGGATCATTCTTCAATGGAATTGGTTGTTGTGGAATGCTTGGGGTAGCTA
CTTTGGTTGGTTCAGCTTTGGAGTTACCAAATCCAGCAAAAATCTCGTCCCACTCATCGTTGCTTACTTG
AGCAGGGTCACTGGTTGACTGTTGTTGTACTTGTGGTTTTGGGATAGTTGGGTTAGAGGAACTAGTTAAC
GTCCCTGTAAAAGCGTTCATTTGTAGTTCGTCATCGAGATCCTTATGGTCTATGGTTTCAAATTGCTCCA
TCGACCCAGCATTCGCAACATTCTCAAATTCAGATTCCGAATCAGCACCATTATCTTCCTCCACAGCCGC
TTGTTCTAACCCTGCGAATTCATCATCAAATTCGTCCTTAACAGGCAAAATGGAATTGGTGCTTGCCTTT
TTTGAGTTACCTTCATTATGTGAAGGAGAAGTGCCTGGAGCGGGATATTTTATGACTTGTTCCGTGTGGA
TTTCCAAACTTGATGTGGGCTGGGCATTATAGGGAGTTTGAAGGGTCTTCACTGTTGCTGATGGAATTTC
TCTGGTATCTTCAAACTCATCATCGTCTGAAGAGGATGAATCGCTTTCGTCAATATGCAATTCCTGAATT
GGTGGAAACTCTTCATTTATTGTCTTTGCTTTTGGTTGAGCAGAGATTTTTGGAGATTCTTGGATAGA
