>Addgene plasmid #32238 | LHP1472 - EDE1 | addgene partial sequence | sequence record 38604 | M13-Rev 5'-CAGGAAACAGCTATGACC-3'
GCTGGAGCTCATAGCTTTTTATTGTGCTTTGACAATCGATGANCNCANCAACAAAAAATGATAATAGGTA
TTGTTAGCTGTGTCAAAANACATGCTTTTGATCGCGAAATGAAAAACTACACAATCATTACCCGTCGGCG
CTTCGGAGGGGGATTAGATTTCTCCTATAATCAAAATCTTCAACTATTACAAACCCCTTTTCAGAAGCAC
ATTGAAAACAACACACAACAGAGCACTTTGTGATAGGCAATAGAGTGCTTTTAAATAGAGAATTACTGGT
TCTCGCGAAATAATATAGCGCGTTGAAACTAATAAATAGATTCGTGAAGCTCTAGATCTATCTTTTTTCC
TGTTTTTATCTGTGTGTTTTCAATAGGATTCGAACGATATAGGCCATGGCATCTATTACTTTTAGAACTC
CATTATCCTCTCAGGAACAAGCCTTTTATAATCAGAAATTTCACCAATTGGATACGGAAGATCTCGGGGT
GGTCACTGGCGAGGCAGTCAGACCGCTCTTCGCGTCTTCTGGTCTTCCAGGGCAATTACTATCGCAAGTG
TGGGCTACCGTCGATATAGACAATAAAGGGTTTTTGAACTTGAACGAGTTTTCGGCTGCTTTGAGAATGA
TCGCTCAATTGCAAAATGCTCCCAACCAACCAATTTCCGCTGCCCTATATGAGAGCACACCTACTCAACT
GGCTTCTTTTTCTATAAATCAGAACCCAGCCCCTATGCAAAGCGGTAGTGCAACCGGCAATACAAACAAC
ACTGATATTCCTGCCTTATCCTCAAATGATATTGCTAAATTTTCACAACTGTTTGATAGGACAGCAAA
