[The description below was written by a language model from this plasmid's Addgene catalogue record.]
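Description:
LHP1472 - EDE1 is a yeast expression plasmid recorded as being built on the YCplac33 backbone, a yeast–E. coli shuttle vector. In general terms, YCplac33 is a centromeric (CEN/ARS) vector that is maintained at low copy in yeast. Selection in yeast relies on the URA3 auxotrophic marker, which allows growth of ura3 mutant strains without uracil. In bacteria the plasmid is propagated under ampicillin selection and is listed as high copy. The record explicitly flags that the identity of both the vector and the promoter is uncertain, so the backbone assignment should be treated as provisional. No feature table is provided that could confirm it.

The insert is EDE1 (systematic name YBL047C, also known as BUD15) from Saccharomyces cerevisiae, a gene whose product is known to act at early stages of endocytic site formation. The gene was introduced by restriction cloning as a NotI fragment, with NotI sites preserved at both ends, so the insert can be excised again with that single enzyme. It lies between the M13 forward and reverse priming sites, which suggests placement within the lacZα polylinker region. The promoter is listed as P-lac, a bacterial promoter that flanks the polylinker and would not be expected to drive expression in yeast. The record does not say whether the fragment carries native EDE1 regulatory sequences, nor does it list any tags or mutations. The intended application is also not stated, but a plasmid-borne copy of EDE1 with a URA3 marker would be suited to expression or complementation studies in budding yeast.
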