Addgene plasmid #32238: LHP1472 - EDE1
Depositing lab: Linda Hicke. Depositing organization: Northwestern University.
Backbone
  Vector backbone: YCplac33
  Modifications to backbone: Vector and promoter identity uncertain
  Vector type: Yeast Expression
  Selectable markers: URA3
Growth in bacteria
  Bacterial resistance: Ampicillin, 100 μg/mL
  Growth temperature: 37°C
  Growth strain: DH5alpha
  Copy number: High Copy
Gene/Insert
  Gene/Insert name: EDE1
  Species: S. cerevisiae (budding yeast)
  Entrez Gene: EDE1 (a.k.a. YBL047C, BUD15)
  Promoter: P-lac
  Cloning method: Restriction Enzyme; 5′ cloning site NotI (not destroyed); 3′ cloning site NotI (not destroyed)
  Sequencing primers: 5′ M13 reverse; 3′ M13 forward
Terms and licenses: Academic/Nonprofit Terms; Industry Terms: Not Available to Industry
How to cite: LHP1472 - EDE1 was a gift from Linda Hicke (Addgene plasmid # 32238 ; http://n2t.net/addgene:32238 ; RRID:Addgene_32238)
